Addgene plasmid #32368: pCDNA3 -5'cMyc-SMCl- S957A
Depositing lab: Michael Kastan. Depositing organization: St. Jude Children's Research Hospital. Publication: Involvement of the cohesin protein, Smc1, in Atm-dependent and independent responses to DNA damage. Kim ST, Xu B, Kastan MB. Genes Dev. 2002 Mar 1;16(5):560-70. 10.1101/gad.970602 PubMed 11877376.
Backbone
  Vector backbone: pCDNA3 cMyc
  Backbone manufacturer: Invitrogen
  Backbone size w/o insert (bp): 5400
  Vector type: Mammalian Expression
  Selectable markers: Neomycin (select with G418)
Growth in bacteria
  Bacterial resistance: Ampicillin, 100 μg/mL
  Growth temperature: 37°C
  Growth strain: DH5alpha
  Copy number: High Copy
Gene/Insert
  Gene/Insert name: SMC1A (alt names: SMCB; CDLS2; SMCILI)
  Species: H. sapiens (human)
  Insert size (bp): 3700
  Mutation: S957A
  GenBank ID: 8243
  Entrez Gene: SMC1A (a.k.a. CDLS2, DEE85, DXS423E, EIEE85, SB1.8, SMC1, SMC1L1, SMC1alpha, SMCB)
  Tag / fusion protein: c-Myc (N terminal on backbone)
  Cloning method: Restriction Enzyme; 5′ cloning site ECORl (not destroyed); 3′ cloning site Xhol (not destroyed)
  Sequencing primers: 5′ CMV-f; 3′ BGHrev
Terms and licenses: Academic/Nonprofit Terms; Industry Terms: Not Available to Industry
How to cite: pCDNA3 -5'cMyc-SMCl- S957A was a gift from Michael Kastan (Addgene plasmid # 32368 ; http://n2t.net/addgene:32368 ; RRID:Addgene_32368)
