[The description below was written by a language model from this plasmid's Addgene catalogue record.]
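Description:
pCDNA3 -5'cMyc-SMCl- S957A is a mammalian expression plasmid built on a pcDNA3 backbone (about 5.4 kb without insert) that has been modified to supply an N-terminal c-Myc epitope tag. It is maintained in E. coli as a high-copy plasmid under ampicillin selection, and it carries a neomycin resistance marker so that transfected mammalian cells can be selected with G418, allowing stable as well as transient expression. No feature table accompanies the record, so the regulatory elements are not listed explicitly. The recommended sequencing primers (a CMV forward primer and a BGH reverse primer) are consistent with the standard pcDNA3 arrangement, in which the insert sits between the CMV immediate-early promoter and the bovine growth hormone polyadenylation signal.

The insert is the human SMC1A coding sequence (about 3.7 kb), encoding the SMC1 subunit of the cohesin complex, cloned between EcoRI and XhoI sites that both remain intact. Placement downstream of the backbone-encoded tag yields a Myc-SMC1 fusion that can be detected or immunoprecipitated separately from the endogenous protein. The insert carries an S957A substitution, replacing serine 957 with a non-phosphorylatable alanine. The associated publication concerns the role of SMC1 in ATM-dependent and ATM-independent responses to DNA damage, so this construct most plausibly serves as a phosphorylation-site mutant for testing how loss of modification at this residue affects DNA damage signalling and checkpoint behaviour in mammalian cells, typically compared with the wild-type protein.
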