>Addgene plasmid #32368 | pCDNA3 -5'cMyc-SMCl- S957A | addgene partial sequence | sequence record 37938 | CMV-F 5'-CGCAAATGGGCGGTAGGCGTG-3'
TGGCTTATCGAAATTAATACGACTCACTATAGGGAGACCCAAGCTCCGCGGGTTTAAACGGATCCGCCAC
CATGGAACAGAAACTCATCTCTGAAGAGGATCTGGAATTCATGGGGTTCCTGAAACTGATTGAGATTGAG
AACTTTAAGTCGTACAAGGGTCGACAGATTATCGGACCATTTCAGAGGTTCACCGCCATCATTGGACCCA
ATGGCTCTGGTAAGTCAAATCTCATGGATGCCATCAGCTTTGTGCTAGGTGAAAAAACCAGCAACCTGCG
GGTAAAGACCCTGCGGGACCTGATCCATGGAGCTCCTGTGGGCAAGCCAGCTGCCAACCGGGCCTTTGTC
AGCATGGTCTACTCTGAGGAGGGTGCTGAGGACCGTACCTTTGCCCGTGTCATTGTAGGAGGTTCTTCTG
AGTACAAGATCAACAACAAAGTGGTCCAACTACATGAGTACAGTGAGGAATTAGAGAAGTTGGGCATTCT
CATCAAAGCTCGTAACTTCCTCGTTTTCCAGGGTGCTGTGGAATCTATTGCCATGAAGAACCCCAAAGAG
AGGACAGCTCTATTTGAAGAGATTAGTCGTTCTGGGGAGCTGGCGCAGGAGTATGACAAGCGAAAGAAGG
AAATGGTGAAGGCTGAAGAGGACACACAGTTTAATTACCATCGCAAGAAAAATATTGCGGCTGAACGCAA
GGAAGCAAAGCAGGAGAAAGAAGAGGCTGACCGGTACCAGCGCCTGAAGGATGAGGTAGTACGGGCTCAG
GTACAGC
