>Addgene plasmid #32368 | pCDNA3 -5'cMyc-SMCl- S957A | addgene partial sequence | sequence record 38298 | hSMC1A-F 5'-TGTGGGAGCAGACAGTGAAA-3'
GAACAAAGACACATGAAGATCATAGATGAGACCATGGCTCAGCTACAAGACCTGAAGAATCAGCATCTGG
CCAAGAAGTCGGAAGTGAATGACAAGAATCATGAGATGGAGGAGATTCGTAAGAAACTCGGGGGCGCCAA
CAAGGAAATGACCCATTTACAGAAGGAGGTGACAGCCATTGAGACCAAGCTTGAACAGAAGCGCAGTGAC
CGTCACAACTTGCTACAGGCCTGTAAGATGCAGGACATTAAGTTGCCACTGTCAAAAGGCACCATGGATG
ATATTAGTCAGGAAGAGGGTAGCGCCCAGGGGGAGGACTCAGTGAGTGGTTCACAGAGAATTTCCAGTAT
CTATGCACGAGAGGCCCTCATTGAGATTGACTACGGTGATCTGTGTGAGGATCTGAAGGATGCCCAGGCT
GAGGAAGAGATCAAGCAAGAGATGAACACACTGCAGCAGAAGCTGAATGAGCAGCAGAGTGTGCTTCAGC
GTATTGCCGCCCCCAACATGAAGGCCATGGAAAAGCTGGAAAGTGTCCGAGACAAGTTCCAGGAGACCTC
AGATGAGTTTGAAGCAGCCCGAAAGCGAGCAAAGAAGGCCAAGCAGGCATTCGAACAGATCAAGAAGGAG
CGCTTTGACCGCTTCAATGCTTGTTTTGAATCTGTGGCTACCAACATTGATGAGATCTATAAGGCCCTGT
CCCGCAATAGCAGTGCCCAGGCATTCCTGGGCCCTGAGAACCCTGAAGAGCCCTACTTGGATGGCATCAA
CTACAACTGTGTGGCTCCTGGGAAACGCTTCCGGCCTATGGACAACTTGTCAGGCGGGGAGAAGACAGTG
GCAGCTCTGGCCCTGCTCTTTGCCATCCACAGCTACAAGCCAGCCCCCTTCTTCGTCCTGGATGAGA
